Addgene plasmid #158332: pLKO_S.C.FLAG_NGFR
Purpose: Protein Barcode (Pro-Code) for vector/cell tracking. Contains U6 trRNA cassette for sgRNA cloning. Enables phenotypic CRISPR screens at a single cell resolution (using cytometry).
Depositing lab: Brian Brown. Depositing organization: Icahn School of Medicine at Mount Sinai. Publication: Protein Barcodes Enable High-Dimensional Single-Cell CRISPR Screens. Wroblewska A, Dhainaut M, Ben-Zvi B, Rose SA, Park ES, Amir ED, Bektesevic A, Baccarini A, Merad M, Rahman AH, Brown BD. Cell. 2018 Nov 1;175(4):1141-1155.e16. doi: 10.1016/j.cell.2018.09.022. Epub 2018 Oct 18. PubMed 30343902.
Backbone
  Vector backbone: pLKO
  Backbone size w/o insert (bp): 9000
  Vector type: Lentiviral, CRISPR
Growth in bacteria
  Bacterial resistance: Ampicillin, 100 μg/mL
  Growth temperature: 37°C
  Growth strain: NEB Stable
  Copy number: High Copy
Gene/Insert
  Gene/Insert name: Pro-Code Tagged human dNGFR
  Species: H. sapiens (human)
  Insert size (bp): 1000
  Mutation: Truncation of the signaling domain
  Entrez Gene: NGFR (a.k.a. CD271, Gp80-LNGFR, TNFRSF16, p75(NTR), p75NTR)
  Promoter: EF1a
  Tag / fusion protein: S.C.FLAG (N terminal on insert)
  Cloning method: Restriction Enzyme; 5′ cloning site Unknown (unknown if destroyed)
  Sequencing primers: 5′ cctttttgagtttggatcttggttcat
Terms and licenses: Academic/Nonprofit Terms; Industry Terms: Not Available to Industry
How to cite: pLKO_S.C.FLAG_NGFR was a gift from Brian Brown (Addgene plasmid # 158332 ; http://n2t.net/addgene:158332 ; RRID:Addgene_158332)
