[The description below was written by a language model from this plasmid's Addgene catalogue record and pLannotate feature annotations shown in this document.]
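Description:
pLKO_S.C.FLAG_NGFR is a third-generation-style lentiviral CRISPR vector built on the pLKO backbone that pairs an sgRNA expression cassette with a protein barcode ("Pro-Code") reporter. It is propagated in E. coli through a high-copy ColE1/pUC-type origin with ampicillin selection (AmpR), and the backbone also carries an f1 ori, an SV40 origin and poly(A) signal, and remnants of lac and phage promoter elements. The viral portion is driven by an RSV promoter fused to a truncated HIV-1 5' LTR, followed by the Ψ packaging signal with a gag fragment, the RRE for Rev-dependent export of the genomic RNA, and a cPPT/CTS. A WPRE and a second truncated LTR close the transfer cassette, so packaging functions must be supplied in trans. No mammalian drug-resistance marker is annotated.

Two expression units sit between the LTRs. A human U6 Pol III promoter is followed by the S. pyogenes Cas9 guide RNA scaffold, with a short gap between them that serves as the site for cloning an sgRNA; no guide is recorded as present. Downstream, the EF-1α promoter drives a truncated human NGFR (dNGFR) lacking its signaling domain, so it acts as an inert cell-surface scaffold. It is tagged at the N terminus with the epitope combination named S.C.FLAG. The individual epitopes are not annotated in the feature table. Because each Pro-Code vector displays a distinct epitope combination detectable by antibody staining, cells carrying a given guide can be identified by cytometry, enabling vector or cell tracking and pooled phenotypic CRISPR screens read out at single-cell resolution. Cas9 is not encoded on this construct.
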