Features (pLannotate 1.2.2; 29 found; start..end, strand, type, name):
    882..907     +  misc_feature   MCS (fragment): multiple cloning site
    920..1888    +  CDS            NGFR (fragment): TNR16_HUMAN - Also known as TNFRSF16. Experimental evidence at protein level: Swiss-Prot protein existence level 1. Low affinity receptor which can bind to NGF, BDNF, NTF3, and NTF4. Forms a heterodimeric receptor with SORCS2 that binds the precursor forms of NGF, BDNF and NTF3 with high affinity, and has much lower affinity for mature NGF and BDNF (PubMed:24908487). Plays an important role in differentiation and survival of specific neuronal populations during development (By similarity). Can mediate cell survival as well as cell death of neural cells. Plays a role in the inactivation of RHOA
   1919..2507    +  misc_feature   WPRE: woodchuck hepatitis virus posttranscriptional regulatory element
   2512..2649    +  CDS            nef (fragment): NEF_HV1LA - Experimental evidence at protein level: Swiss-Prot protein existence level 1. Extracellular Nef protein targets CD4(+) T-lymphocytes for apoptosis by interacting with CXCR4 surface receptors. From Human immunodeficiency virus type 1 group M subtype B (isolate Lai) (HIV-1).
   2635..2815    +  LTR            5' LTR (truncated): truncated 5' long terminal repeat (LTR) from HIV-1
   2887..3008    +  polyA_signal   SV40 poly(A) signal: SV40 polyadenylation signal
   3048..3183    +  rep_origin     SV40 ori: SV40 origin of replication
   3204..3222    -  promoter       T7 promoter: promoter for bacteriophage T7 RNA polymerase
   3230..3385    +  CDS            lacZα (fragment): LacZα fragment of β-galactosidase; lacZ fragment
   3390..3818    +  rep_origin     f1 ori (sequence partly withheld): f1 bacteriophage origin of replication; arrow indicates direction of (+) strand synthesis
   3871..3975    +  promoter       AmpR promoter: bla
   3976..4836    +  CDS            AmpR: β-lactamase; bla; confers resistance to ampicillin, carbenicillin, and related antibiotics
   5007..5595    +  rep_origin     ori: high-copy-number ColE1/pMB1/pBR322/pUC origin of replication
   5778..5870    +  CDS            lacI (fragment): lac repressor; lacI; The lac repressor binds to the lac operator to inhibit transcription in E. coli. This inhibition can be relieved by adding lactose or isopropyl-β-D-thiogalactopyranoside (IPTG).
   5883..5904    +  protein_bind   CAP binding site: CAP binding activates transcription in the presence of cAMP. E. coli catabolite activator protein
   5919..5949    +  promoter       lac promoter: promoter for the E. coli lac operon
   5957..5973    +  protein_bind   lac operator: The lac repressor binds to the lac operator to inhibit transcription in E. coli. This inhibition can be relieved by adding lactose or isopropyl-β-D-thiogalactopyranoside (IPTG). lac repressor encoded by lacI
   6018..6036    +  promoter       T3 promoter: promoter for bacteriophage T3 RNA polymerase
   6064..6290    +  promoter       RSV promoter: Rous sarcoma virus enhancer/promoter
   6291..6471    +  LTR            5' LTR (truncated): truncated 5' long terminal repeat (LTR) from HIV-1
   6518..6643    +  misc_feature   HIV-1 Ψ: packaging signal of human immunodeficiency virus type 1
   6627..6990    +  CDS            HIV-1 gag (fragment): gag protein from human immunodeficiency virus 1; gag
   7136..7369    +  misc_feature   RRE: The Rev response element (RRE) of HIV-1 allows for Rev-dependent mRNA export from the nucleus to the cytoplasm.
   7746..7846    +  CDS            Rev (fragment): human immunodeficiency virus 1 (HIV-1) Rev protein; rev; enhances nuclear export of unspliced and incompletely spliced viral mRNAs
   7896..8136    +  promoter       U6 promoter: RNA polymerase III promoter for human U6 snRNA
   8163..8238    +  misc_RNA       gRNA scaffold: guide RNA scaffold for the Streptococcus pyogenes CRISPR/Cas9 system
   8286..8403    +  misc_feature   cPPT/CTS: central polypurine tract and central termination sequence of HIV-1
   8470..8536    +  CDS            small t antigen (fragment): SV40 (simian virus 40) small t antigen
   8543..865     +  promoter       EF-1α promoter (across the origin): strong constitutive promoter for human elongation factor EF-1α
>Addgene plasmid #158332 | pLKO_S.C.FLAG_NGFR | addgene full sequence | sequence record 330481 | Addgene NGS Result
GCAGTACGTGATTCTTGATCCCGAGCTTCGGGTTGGAAGTGGGTGGGAGAGTTCGAGGCCTTGCGCTTAA
GGAGCCCCTTCGCCTCGTGCTTGAGTTGAGGCCTGGCCTGGGCGCTGGGGCCGCCGCGTGCGAATCTGGT
GGCACCTTCGCGCCTGTCTCGCTGCTTTCGATAAGTCTCTAGCCATTTAAAATTTTTGATGACCTGCTGC
GACGCTTTTTTTCTGGCAAGATAGTCTTGTAAATGCGGGCCAAGATCTGCACACTGGTATTTCGGTTTTT
GGGGCCGCGGGCGGCGACGGGGCCCGTGCGTCCCAGCGCACATGTTCGGCGAGGCGGGGCCTGCGAGCGC
GGCCACCGAGAATCGGACGGGGGTAGTCTCAAGCTGGCCGGCCTGCTCTGGTGCCTGGCCTCGCGCCGCC
GTGTATCGCCCCGCCCTGGGCGGCAAGGCTGGCCCGGTCGGCACCAGTTGCGTGAGCGGAAAGATGGCCG
CTTCCCGGCCCTGCTGCAGGGAGCTCAAAATGGAGGACGCGGCGCTCGGGAGAGCGGGCGGGTGAGTCAC
CCACACAAAGGAAAAGGGCCTTTCCGTCCTCAGCCGTCGCTTCATGTGACTCCACGGAGTACCGGGCGCC
GTCCAGGCACCTCGATTAGTTCTCGAGCTTTTGGAGTACGTCGTCTTTAGGTTGGGGGGAGGGGTTTTAT
GCGATGGAGTTTCCCCACACTGAGTGGGTGGAGACTGAAGTTAGGCCAGCTTGGCACTTGATGTAATTCT
CCTTGGAATTTGCCCTTTTTGAGTTTGGATCTTGGTTCATTCTCAAGCCTCAGACAGTGGTTCAAAGTTT
TTTTCTTCCATTTCAGGTGTCGTGAGGAATTCTGCAGTCGATCGACGGTACCGCGGGCCCGGGATCCACG
GTCGCCACCATGGGGGCAGGTGCCACCGGCCGCGCCATGGACGGGCCGCGCCTGCTGCTGTTGCTGCTTC
TGGGGGTGTCCCTTGGAGGTGCCAAGGAGGCATGCAAGGAGACCGCCGCCGCCAAGTTCGAGAGGCAGCA
CATGGACAGCGGAGGAGGCGGGGGAGGGGAGGACCAGGTGGACCCCAGGCTGATCGACGGCAAGGGAGGA
GGCGGGGGAGGGGACTACAAAGACGATGACGACAAGCCCACAGGCCTGTACACACACAGCGGTGAGTGCT
GCAAAGCCTGCAACCTGGGCGAGGGTGTGGCCCAGCCTTGTGGAGCCAACCAGACCGTGTGTGAGCCCTG
CCTGGACAGCGTGACGTTCTCCGACGTGGTGAGCGCGACCGAGCCGTGCAAGCCGTGCACCGAGTGCGTG
GGGCTCCAGAGCATGTCGGCGCCGTGCGTGGAGGCCGACGACGCCGTGTGCCGCTGCGCCTACGGCTACT
ACCAGGATGAGACGACTGGGCGCTGCGAGGCGTGCCGCGTGTGCGAGGCGGGCTCGGGCCTCGTGTTCTC
CTGCCAGGACAAGCAGAACACCGTGTGCGAGGAGTGCCCCGACGGCACGTATTCCGACGAGGCCAACCAC
GTGGACCCGTGCCTGCCCTGCACCGTGTGCGAGGACACCGAGCGCCAGCTCCGCGAGTGCACACGCTGGG
CCGACGCCGAGTGCGAGGAGATCCCTGGCCGTTGGATTACACGGTCCACACCCCCAGAGGGCTCGGACAG
CACAGCCCCCAGCACCCAGGAGCCTGAGGCACCTCCAGAACAAGACCTCATAGCCAGCACGGTGGCAGGT
GTGGTGACCACAGTGATGGGCAGCTCCCAGCCCGTGGTGACCCGAGGCACCACCGACAACCTCATCCCTG
TCTATTGCTCCATCCTGGCTGCTGTGGTTGTGGGCCTTGTGGCCTACATAGCCTTCAAGAGGTGGAACAG
GGGTATCCTCTAGAGCGGCCGCGTCGACAATCAACCTCTGGATTACAAAATTTGTGAAAGATTGACTGGT
ATTCTTAACTATGTTGCTCCTTTTACGCTATGTGGATACGCTGCTTTAATGCCTTTGTATCATGCTATTG
CTTCCCGTATGGCTTTCATTTTCTCCTCCTTGTATAAATCCTGGTTGCTGTCTCTTTATGAGGAGTTGTG
GCCCGTTGTCAGGCAACGTGGCGTGGTGTGCACTGTGTTTGCTGACGCAACCCCCACTGGTTGGGGCATT
GCCACCACCTGTCAGCTCCTTTCCGGGACTTTCGCTTTCCCCCTCCCTATTGCCACGGCGGAACTCATCG
CCGCCTGCCTTGCCCGCTGCTGGACAGGGGCTCGGCTGTTGGGCACTGACAATTCCGTGGTGTTGTCGGG
GAAGCTGACGTCCTTTCCATGGCTGCTCGCCTGTGTTGCCACCTGGATTCTGCGCGGGACGTCCTTCTGC
TACGTCCCTTCGGCCCTCAATCCAGCGGACCTTCCTTCCCGCGGCCTGCTGCCGGCTCTGCGGCCTCTTC
CGCATCTTCGCCTTCGCCCTCAGACGAGTCGGATCTCCCTTTGGGCCGCCTCCCCGCCTGGGTACCTTTA
AGACCAATGACTTACAAGGCAGCTGTAGATCTTAGCCACTTTTTAAAAGAAAAGGGGGGACTGGAAGGGC
TAATTCACTCCCAACGAAGATAAGATCTGCTTTTTGCTTGTACTGGGTCTCTCTGGTTAGACCAGATCTG
AGCCTGGGAGCTCTCTGGCTAACTAGGGAACCCACTGCTTAAGCCTCAATAAAGCTTGCCTTGAGTGCTT
CAAGTAGTGTGTGCCCGTCTGTTGTGTGACTCTGGTAACTAGAGATCCCTCAGACCCTTTTAGTCAGTGT
GGAAAATCTCTAGCAGTAGTAGTTCATGTCATCTTATTATTCAGTATTTATAACTTGCAAAGAAATGAAT
ATCAGAGAGTGAGAGGAACTTGTTTATTGCAGCTTATAATGGTTACAAATAAAGCAATAGCATCACAAAT
TTCACAAATAAAGCATTTTTTTCACTGCATTCTAGTTGTGGTTTGTCCAAACTCATCAATGTATCTTATC
ATGTCTGGCTCTAGCTATCCCGCCCCTAACTCCGCCCATCCCGCCCCTAACTCCGCCCAGTTCCGCCCAT
TCTCCGCCCCATGGCTGACTAATTTTTTTTATTTATGCAGAGGCCGAGGCCGCCTCGGCCTCTGAGCTAT
TCCAGAAGTAGTGAGGAGGCTTTTTTGGAGGCCTAGGGACGTACCCAATTCGCCCTATAGTGAGTCGTAT
TACGCGCGCTCACTGGCCGTCGTTTTACAACGTCGTGACTGGGAAAACCCTGGCGTTACCCAACTTAATC
GCCTTGCAGCACATCCCCCTTTCGCCAGCTGGCGTAATAGCGAAGAGGCCCGCACCGATCGCCCTTCCCA
ACAGTTGCGCAGCCTGAATGGCGAATGGG
[124 nt withheld, positions 3390-3513]
C
[91 nt withheld, positions 3515-3605]
A
[49 nt withheld, positions 3607-3655]
CCTTTGACGTTGGAGTCCACGTTCTTT
[37 nt withheld, positions 3683-3719]
ACCCTATCTCGGTCTATTCTTTTGATTTATAAGGGATTTTGCCGATTTCGGCCTATTGGTTAAAAAATGA
GCTGATTTAACAAAAATTTAACGCGAATTTTAACAAAATATTAACGCTTACAATTTAGGTGGCACTTTTC
GGGGAAATGTGCGCGGAACCCCTATTTGTTTATTTTTCTAAATACATTCAAATATGTATCCGCTCATGAG
ACAATAACCCTGATAAATGCTTCAATAATATTGAAAAAGGAAGAGTATGAGTATTCAACATTTCCGTGTC
GCCCTTATTCCCTTTTTTGCGGCATTTTGCCTTCCTGTTTTTGCTCACCCAGAAACGCTGGTGAAAGTAA
AAGATGCTGAAGATCAGTTGGGTGCACGAGTGGGTTACATCGAACTGGATCTCAACAGCGGTAAGATCCT
TGAGAGTTTTCGCCCCGAAGAACGTTTTCCAATGATGAGCACTTTTAAAGTTCTGCTATGTGGCGCGGTA
TTATCCCGTATTGACGCCGGGCAAGAGCAACTCGGTCGCCGCATACACTATTCTCAGAATGACTTGGTTG
AGTACTCACCAGTCACAGAAAAGCATCTTACGGATGGCATGACAGTAAGAGAATTATGCAGTGCTGCCAT
AACCATGAGTGATAACACTGCGGCCAACTTACTTCTGACAACGATCGGAGGACCGAAGGAGCTAACCGCT
TTTTTGCACAACATGGGGGATCATGTAACTCGCCTTGATCGTTGGGAACCGGAGCTGAATGAAGCCATAC
CAAACGACGAGCGTGACACCACGATGCCTGTAGCAATGGCAACAACGTTGCGCAAACTATTAACTGGCGA
ACTACTTACTCTAGCTTCCCGGCAACAATTAATAGACTGGATGGAGGCGGATAAAGTTGCAGGACCACTT
CTGCGCTCGGCCCTTCCGGCTGGCTGGTTTATTGCTGATAAATCTGGAGCCGGTGAGCGTGGGTCTCGCG
GTATCATTGCAGCACTGGGGCCAGATGGTAAGCCCTCCCGTATCGTAGTTATCTACACGACGGGGAGTCA
GGCAACTATGGATGAACGAAATAGACAGATCGCTGAGATAGGTGCCTCACTGATTAAGCATTGGTAACTG
TCAGACCAAGTTTACTCATATATACTTTAGATTGATTTAAAACTTCATTTTTAATTTAAAAGGATCTAGG
TGAAGATCCTTTTTGATAATCTCATGACCAAAATCCCTTAACGTGAGTTTTCGTTCCACTGAGCGTCAGA
CCCCGTAGAAAAGATCAAAGGATCTTCTTGAGATCCTTTTTTTCTGCGCGTAATCTGCTGCTTGCAAACA
AAAAAACCACCGCTACCAGCGGTGGTTTGTTTGCCGGATCAAGAGCTACCAACTCTTTTTCCGAAGGTAA
CTGGCTTCAGCAGAGCGCAGATACCAAATACTGTTCTTCTAGTGTAGCCGTAGTTAGGCCACCACTTCAA
GAACTCTGTAGCACCGCCTACATACCTCGCTCTGCTAATCCTGTTACCAGTGGCTGCTGCCAGTGGCGAT
AAGTCGTGTCTTACCGGGTTGGACTCAAGACGATAGTTACCGGATAAGGCGCAGCGGTCGGGCTGAACGG
GGGGTTCGTGCACACAGCCCAGCTTGGAGCGAACGACCTACACCGAACTGAGATACCTACAGCGTGAGCT
ATGAGAAAGCGCCACGCTTCCCGAAGGGAGAAAGGCGGACAGGTATCCGGTAAGCGGCAGGGTCGGAACA
GGAGAGCGCACGAGGGAGCTTCCAGGGGGAAACGCCTGGTATCTTTATAGTCCTGTCGGGTTTCGCCACC
TCTGACTTGAGCGTCGATTTTTGTGATGCTCGTCAGGGGGGCGGAGCCTATGGAAAAACGCCAGCAACGC
GGCCTTTTTACGGTTCCTGGCCTTTTGCTGGCCTTTTGCTCACATGTTCTTTCCTGCGTTATCCCCTGAT
TCTGTGGATAACCGTATTACCGCCTTTGAGTGAGCTGATACCGCTCGCCGCAGCCGAACGACCGAGCGCA
GCGAGTCAGTGAGCGAGGAAGCGGAAGAGCGCCCAATACGCAAACCGCCTCTCCCCGCGCGTTGGCCGAT
TCATTAATGCAGCTGGCACGACAGGTTTCCCGACTGGAAAGCGGGCAGTGAGCGCAACGCAATTAATGTG
AGTTAGCTCACTCATTAGGCACCCCAGGCTTTACACTTTATGCTTCCGGCTCGTATGTTGTGTGGAATTG
TGAGCGGATAACAATTTCACACAGGAAACAGCTATGACCATGATTACGCCAAGCGCGCAATTAACCCTCA
CTAAAGGGAACAAAAGCTGGAGCTGCAAGCTTAATGTAGTCTTATGCAATACTCTTGTAGTCTTGCAACA
TGGTAACGATGAGTTAGCAACATGCCTTACAAGGAGAGAAAAAGCACCGTGCATGGCGATTGGTGGAAGT
AAGGTGGTACGATCGTGCCTTATTAGGAAGGCAACAGACGGGTCTGACATGGATTGGACGAACCACTGAA
TTGCCGCATTGCAGAGATATTGTATTTAAGTGCCTAGCTCGATACATAAACGGGTCTCTCTGGTTAGACC
AGATCTGAGCCTGGGAGCTCTCTGGCTAACTAGGGAACCCACTGCTTAAGCCTCAATAAAGCTTGCCTTG
AGTGCTTCAAGTAGTGTGTGCCCGTCTGTTGTGTGACTCTGGTAACTAGAGATCCCTCAGACCCTTTTAG
TCAGTGTGGAAAATCTCTAGCAGTGGCGCCCGAACAGGGACTTGAAAGCGAAAGGGAAACCAGAGGAGCT
CTCTCGACGCAGGACTCGGCTTGCTGAAGCGCGCACGGCAAGAGGCGAGGGGCGGCGACTGGTGAGTACG
CCAAAAATTTTGACTAGCGGAGGCTAGAAGGAGAGAGATGGGTGCGAGAGCGTCAGTATTAAGCGGGGGA
GAATTAGATCGCGATGGGAAAAAATTCGGTTAAGGCCAGGGGGAAAGAAAAAATATAAATTAAAACATAT
AGTATGGGCAAGCAGGGAGCTAGAACGATTCGCAGTTAATCCTGGCCTGTTAGAAACATCAGAAGGCTGT
AGACAAATACTGGGACAGCTACAACCATCCCTTCAGACAGGATCAGAAGAACTTAGATCATTATATAATA
CAGTAGCAACCCTCTATTGTGTGCATCAAAGGATAGAGATAAAAGACACCAAGGAAGCTTTAGACAAGAT
AGAGGAAGAGCAAAACAAAAGTAAGACCACCGCACAGCAAGCGGCCGCTGATCTTCAGACCTGGAGGAGG
AGATATGAGGGACAATTGGAGAAGTGAATTATATAAATATAAAGTAGTAAAAATTGAACCATTAGGAGTA
GCACCCACCAAGGCAAAGAGAAGAGTGGTGCAGAGAGAAAAAAGAGCAGTGGGAATAGGAGCTTTGTTCC
TTGGGTTCTTGGGAGCAGCAGGAAGCACTATGGGCGCAGCGTCAATGACGCTGACGGTACAGGCCAGACA
ATTATTGTCTGGTATAGTGCAGCAGCAGAACAATTTGCTGAGGGCTATTGAGGCGCAACAGCATCTGTTG
CAACTCACAGTCTGGGGCATCAAGCAGCTCCAGGCAAGAATCCTGGCTGTGGAAAGATACCTAAAGGATC
AACAGCTCCTGGGGATTTGGGGTTGCTCTGGAAAACTCATTTGCACCACTGCTGTGCCTTGGAATGCTAG
TTGGAGTAATAAATCTCTGGAACAGATTTGGAATCACACGACCTGGATGGAGTGGGACAGAGAAATTAAC
AATTACACAAGCTTAATACACTCCTTAATTGAAGAATCGCAAAACCAGCAAGAAAAGAATGAACAAGAAT
TATTGGAATTAGATAAATGGGCAAGTTTGTGGAATTGGTTTAACATAACAAATTGGCTGTGGTATATAAA
ATTATTCATAATGATAGTAGGAGGCTTGGTAGGTTTAAGAATAGTTTTTGCTGTACTTTCTATAGTGAAT
AGAGTTAGGCAGGGATATTCACCATTATCGTTTCAGACCCACCTCCCAACCCCGAGGGGACCCGACAGGC
CCGAAGGAATAGAAGAAGAAGGTGGAGAGAGAGACAGAGACAGATCCATTCGATTAGTGAACGGATCTCG
ACGGTATCGATCACGAGACTAGTATCGAGCGGCCGCCCCCTTCACCGAGGGCCTATTTCCCATGATTCCT
TCATATTTGCATATACGATACAAGGCTGTTAGAGAGATAATTGGAATTAATTTGACTGTAAACACAAAGA
TATTAGTACAAAATACGTGACGTAGAAAGTAATAATTTCTTGGGTAGTTTGCAGTTTTAAAATTATGTTT
TAAAATGGACTATCATATGCTTACCGTAACTTGAAAGTATTTCGATTTCTTGGCTTTATATATCTTGTGG
AAAGGACGAAACACCGGGTCTTCGAGAAGACCTGTTTTAGAGCTAGAAATAGCAAGTTAAAATAAGGCTA
GTCCGTTATCAACTTGAAAAAGTGGCACCGAGTCGGTGCTTTTTTTAATTCTCGACCTCGAGACAAATGG
CAGTATTCATCCACAATTTTAAAAGAAAAGGGGGGATTGGGGGGTACAGTGCAGGGGAAAGAATAGTAGA
CATAATAGCAACAGACATACAAACTAAAGAATTACAAAAACAAATTACAAAAATTCAAAATTTTCGGGTT
TATTACAGGGACAGCAGAGATCCACTTTGGCCGCGGCTCGAGGCGATAAGCTTTGCAAAGATGGATAAAG
TTTTAAACAGAGAGGAATCTTTGCAGCTAATGGACCTTCTAGGTCTTGAAAGGAGTGGGAATTGGCTCCG
GTGCCCGTCAGTGGGCAGAGCGCACATCGCCCACAGTCCCCGAGAAGTTGGGGGGAGGGGTCGGCAATTG
AACCGGTGCCTAGAGAAGGTGGCGCGGGGTAAACTGGGAAAGTGATGTCGTGTACTGGCTCCGCCTTTTT
CCCGAGGGTGGGGGAGAACCGTATATAAGTGCAGTAGTCGCCGTGAACGTTCTTTTTCGCAACGGGTTTG
CCGCCAGAACACAGGTAAGTGCCGTGTGTGGTTCCCGCGGGCCTGGCCTCTTTACGGGTTATGGCCCTTG
CGTGCCTTGAATTACTTCCACCTGGCT
