>Addgene plasmid #158332 | pLKO_S.C.FLAG_NGFR | depositor partial sequence | sequence record 305533 | Tagged NGFR
ATGGGGGCAGGTGCCACCGGCCGCGCCATGGACGGGCCGCGCCTGCTGCTGTTGCTGCTTCTGGGGGTGT
CCCTTGGAGGTGCCAAGGAGGCATGCAAGGAGACCGCCGCCGCCAAGTTCGAGAGGCAGCACATGGACAG
CGGAGGAGGCGGGGGAGGGGAGGACCAGGTGGACCCCAGGCTGATCGACGGCAAGGGAGGAGGCGGGGGA
GGGGACTACAAAGACGATGACGACAAGCCCACAGGCCTGTACACACACAGCGGTGAGTGCTGCAAAGCCT
GCAACCTGGGCGAGGGTGTGGCCCAGCCTTGTGGAGCCAACCAGACCGTGTGTGAGCCCTGCCTGGACAG
CGTGACGTTCTCCGACGTGGTGAGCGCGACCGAGCCGTGCAAGCCGTGCACCGAGTGCGTGGGGCTCCAG
AGCATGTCGGCGCCGTGCGTGGAGGCCGACGACGCCGTGTGCCGCTGCGCCTACGGCTACTACCAGGATG
AGACGACTGGGCGCTGCGAGGCGTGCCGCGTGTGCGAGGCGGGCTCGGGCCTCGTGTTCTCCTGCCAGGA
CAAGCAGAACACCGTGTGCGAGGAGTGCCCCGACGGCACGTATTCCGACGAGGCCAACCACGTGGACCCG
TGCCTGCCCTGCACCGTGTGCGAGGACACCGAGCGCCAGCTCCGCGAGTGCACACGCTGGGCCGACGCCG
AGTGCGAGGAGATCCCTGGCCGTTGGATTACACGGTCCACACCCCCAGAGGGCTCGGACAGCACAGCCCC
CAGCACCCAGGAGCCTGAGGCACCTCCAGAACAAGACCTCATAGCCAGCACGGTGGCAGGTGTGGTGACC
ACAGTGATGGGCAGCTCCCAGCCCGTGGTGACCCGAGGCACCACCGACAACCTCATCCCTGTCTATTGCT
CCATCCTGGCTGCTGTGGTTGTGGGCCTTGTGGCCTACATAGCCTTCAAGAGGTGGAACAGGGGTATCCT
CTAG
